>Addgene plasmid #100923 | pCEP4-BaLgp160-QES.02 | depositor full sequence | sequence record 202605 | Full Sequence
GCCCCGCCGCCGGACGAACTAAACCTGACTACGGCATCTCTGCCCCTTCTTCGCTGGTACGAGGAGCGCT
TTTGTTTTGTATTCGGGGCAGTGCATGTAATCCCTTCAGTTGGTTGGTACAACTTGCCAACTGGGCCCTG
TTCCACATGTGACACGGGGGGGGACCAAACACAAAGGGGTTCTCTGACTGTAGTTGACATCCTTATAAAT
GGATGTGCACATTTGCCAACACTGAGTGGCTTTCATCCTGGAGCAGACTTTGCATGCTGTGGACTGCAAC
ACAACATTGCCTTTATGTGTAACTCTTGGCTGAAGCTCTTACACCAATGCTGGGGGACATGTACCTCCCA
GGGGCCCAGGAAGACTACGGGAGGCTACACCAACGTCAATCAGAGGGGCCTGTGTAGCTACCGATAAGCG
GACCCTCAAGAGGGCATTAGCAATAGTGTTTATAAGGCCCCCTTGTTAACCCTAAACGGGTAGCATATGC
TTCCCGGGTAGTAGTATATACTATCCAGACTAACCCTAATTCAATAGCATATGTTACCCAACGGGAAGCA
TATGCTATCGAATTAGGGTTAGTAAAAGGGTCCTAAGGAACAGCGATATCTCCCACCCCATGAGCTGTCA
CGGTTTTATTTACATGGGGTCAGGATTCCACGAGGGTAGTGAACCATTTTAGTCACAAGGGCAGTGGCTG
AAGATCAAGGAGCGGGCAGTGAACTCTCCTGAATCTTCGCCTGCTTCTTCATTCTCCTTCGTTTAGCTAA
TAGAATAACTGCTGAGTTGTGAACAGTAAGGTGTATGTGAGGTGCTCGAAAACAAGGTTTCAGGTGACGC
CCCCAGAATAAAATTTGGACGGGGGGTTCAGTGGTGGCATTGTGCTATGACACCAATATAACCCTCACAA
ACCCCTTGGGCAATAAATACTAGTGTAGGAATGAAACATTCTGAATATCTTTAACAATAGAAATCCATGG
GGTGGGGACAAGCCGTAAAGACTGGATGTCCATCTCACACGAATTTATGGCTATGGGCAACACATAATCC
TAGTGCAATATGATACTGGGGTTATTAAGATGTGTCCCAGGCAGGGACCAAGACAGGTGAACCATGTTGT
TACACTCTATTTGTAACAAGGGGAAAGAGAGTGGACGCCGACAGCAGCGGACTCCACTGGTTGTCTCTAA
CACCCCCGAAAATTAAACGGGGCTCCACGCCAATGGGGCCCATAAACAAAGACAAGTGGCCACTCTTTTT
TTTGAAATTGTGGAGTGGGGGCACGCGTCAGCCCCCACACGCCGCCCTGCGGTTTTGGACTGTAAAATAA
GGGTGTAATAACTTGGCTGATTGTAACCCCGCTAACCACTGCGGTCAAACCACTTGCCCACAAAACCACT
AATGGCACCCCGGGGAATACCTGCATAAGTAGGTGGGCGGGCCAAGATAGGGGCGCGATTGCTGCGATCT
GGAGGACAAATTACACACACTTGCGCCTGAGCGCCAAGCACAGGGTTGTTGGTCCTCATATTCACGAGGT
CGCTGAGAGCACGGTGGGCTAATGTTGCCATGGGTAGCATATACTACCCAAATATCTGGATAGCATATGC
TATCCTAATCTATATCTGGGTAGCATAGGCTATCCTAATCTATATCTGGGTAGCATATGCTATCCTAATC
TATATCTGGGTAGTATATGCTATCCTAATTTATATCTGGGTAGCATAGGCTATCCTAATCTATATCTGGG
TAGCATATGCTATCCTAATCTATATCTGGGTAGTATATGCTATCCTAATCTGTATCCGGGTAGCATATGC
TATCCTAATAGAGATTAGGGTAGTATATGCTATCCTAATTTATATCTGGGTAGCATATACTACCCAAATA
TCTGGATAGCATATGCTATCCTAATCTATATCTGGGTAGCATATGCTATCCTAATCTATATCTGGGTAGC
ATAGGCTATCCTAATCTATATCTGGGTAGCATATGCTATCCTAATCTATATCTGGGTAGTATATGCTATC
CTAATTTATATCTGGGTAGCATAGGCTATCCTAATCTATATCTGGGTAGCATATGCTATCCTAATCTATA
TCTGGGTAGTATATGCTATCCTAATCTGTATCCGGGTAGCATATGCTATCCTCATGCATATACAGTCAGC
ATATGATACCCAGTAGTAGAGTGGGAGTGCTATCCTTTGCATATGCCGCCACCTCCCAAGGGGGCGTGAA
TTTTCGCTGCTTGTCCTTTTCCTGCATGCTGGTTGCTCCCATTCTTAGGTGAATTTAAGGAGGCCAGGCT
AAAGCCGTCGCATGTCTGATTGCTCACCAGGTAAATGTCGCTAATGTTTTCCAACGCGAGAAGGTGTTGA
GCGCGGAGCTGAGTGACGTGACAACATGGGTATGCCCAATTGCCCCATGTTGGGAGGACGAAAATGGTGA
CAAGACAGATGGCCAGAAATACACCAACAGCACGCATGATGTCTACTGGGGATTTATTCTTTAGTGCGGG
GGAATACACGGCTTTTAATACGATTGAGGGCGTCTCCTAACAAGTTACATCACTCCTGCCCTTCCTCACC
CTCATCTCCATCACCTCCTTCATCTCCGTCATCTCCGTCATCACCCTCCGCGGCAGCCCCTTCCACCATA
GGTGGAAACCAGGGAGGCAAATCTACTCCATCGTCAAAGCTGCACACAGTCACCCTGATATTGCAGGTAG
GAGCGGGCTTTGTCATAACAAGGTCCTTAATCGCATCCTTCAAAACCTCAGCAAATATATGAGTTTGTAA
AAAGACCATGAAATAACAGACAATGGACTCCCTTAGCGGGCCAGGTTGTGGGCCGGGTCCAGGGGCCATT
CCAAAGGGGAGACGACTCAATGGTGTAAGACGACATTGTGGAATAGCAAGGGCAGTTCCTCGCCTTAGGT
TGTAAAGGGAGGTCTTACTACCTCCATATACGAACACACCGGCGACCCAAGTTCCTTCGTCGGTAGTCCT
TTCTACGTGACTCCTAGCCAGGAGAGCTCTTAAACCTTCTGCAATGTTCTCAAATTTCGGGTTGGAACCT
CCTTGACCACGATGCTTTCCAAACCACCCTCCTTTTTTGCGCCTGCCTCCATCACCCTGACCCCGGGGTC
CAGTGCTTGGGCCTTCTCCTGGGTCATCTGCGGGGCCCTGCTCTATCGCTCCCGGGGGCACGTCAGGCTC
ACCATCTGGGCCACCTTCTTGGTGGTATTCAAAATAATCGGCTTCCCCTACAGGGTGGAAAAATGGCCTT
CTACCTGGAGGGGGCCTGCGCGGTGGAGACCCGGATGATGATGACTGACTACTGGGACTCCTGGGCCTCT
TTTCTCCACGTCCACGACCTCTCCCCCTGGCTCTTTCACGACTTCCCCCCCTGGCTCTTTCACGTCCTCT
ACCCCGGCGGCCTCCACTACCTCCTCGACCCCGGCCTCCACTACCTCCTCGACCCCGGCCTCCACTGCCT
CCTCGACCCCGGCCTCCACCTCCTGCTCCTGCCCCTCCTGCTCCTGCCCCTCCTCCTGCTCCTGCCCCTC
CTGCCCCTCCTGCTCCTGCCCCTCCTGCCCCTCCTGCTCCTGCCCCTCCTGCCCCTCCTGCTCCTGCCCC
TCCTGCCCCTCCTCCTGCTCCTGCCCCTCCTGCCCCTCCTCCTGCTCCTGCCCCTCCTGCCCCTCCTGCT
CCTGCCCCTCCTGCCCCTCCTGCTCCTGCCCCTCCTGCCCCTCCTGCTCCTGCCCCTCCTGCTCCTGCCC
CTCCTGCTCCTGCCCCTCCTGCTCCTGCCCCTCCTGCCCCTCCTGCCCCTCCTCCTGCTCCTGCCCCTCC
TGCTCCTGCCCCTCCTGCCCCTCCTGCCCCTCCTGCTCCTGCCCCTCCTCCTGCTCCTGCCCCTCCTGCC
CCTCCTGCCCCTCCTCCTGCTCCTGCCCCTCCTGCCCCTCCTCCTGCTCCTGCCCCTCCTCCTGCTCCTG
CCCCTCCTGCCCCTCCTGCCCCTCCTCCTGCTCCTGCCCCTCCTGCCCCTCCTCCTGCTCCTGCCCCTCC
TCCTGCTCCTGCCCCTCCTGCCCCTCCTGCCCCTCCTCCTGCTCCTGCCCCTCCTCCTGCTCCTGCCCCT
CCTGCCCCTCCTGCCCCTCCTGCCCCTCCTCCTGCTCCTGCCCCTCCTCCTGCTCCTGCCCCTCCTGCTC
CTGCCCCTCCCGCTCCTGCTCCTGCTCCTGTTCCACCGTGGGTCCCTTTGCAGCCAATGCAACTTGGACG
TTTTTGGGGTCTCCGGACACCATCTCTATGTCTTGGCCCTGATCCTGAGCCGCCCGGGGCTCCTGGTCTT
CCGCCTCCTCGTCCTCGTCCTCTTCCCCGTCCTCGTCCATGGTTATCACCCCCTCTTCTTTGAGGTCCAC
TGCCGCCGGAGCCTTCTGGTCCAGATGTGTCTCCCTTCTCTCCTAGGCCATTTCCAGGTCCTGTACCTGG
CCCCTCGTCAGACATGATTCACACTAAAAGAGATCAATAGACATCTTTATTAGACGACGCTCAGTGAATA
CAGGGAGTGCAGACTCCTGCCCCCTCCAACAGCCCCCCCACCCTCATCCCCTTCATGGTCGCTGTCAGAC
AGATCCAGGTCTGAAAATTCCCCATCCTCCGAACCATCCTCGTCCTCATCACCAATTACTCGCAGCCCGG
AAAACTCCCGCTGAACATCCTCAAGATTTGCGTCCTGAGCCTCAAGCCAGGCCTCAAATTCCTCGTCCCC
CTTTTTGCTGGACGGTAGGGATGGGGATTCTCGGGACCCCTCCTCTTCCTCTTCAAGGTCACCAGACAGA
GATGCTACTGGGGCAACGGAAGAAAAGCTGGGTGCGGCCTGTGAGGATCAGCTTATCGATGATAAGCTGT
CAAACATGAGAATTCTTGAAGACGAAAGGGCCTCGTGATACGCCTATTTTTATAGGTTAATGTCATGATA
ATAATGGTTTCTTAGACGTCAGGTGGCACTTTTCGGGGAAATGTGCGCGGAACCCCTATTTGTTTATTTT
TCTAAATACATTCAAATATGTATCCGCTCATGAGACAATAACCCTGATAAATGCTTCAATAATATTGAAA
AAGGAAGAGTATGAGTATTCAACATTTCCGTGTCGCCCTTATTCCCTTTTTTGCGGCATTTTGCCTTCCT
GTTTTTGCTCACCCAGAAACGCTGGTGAAAGTAAAAGATGCTGAAGATCAGTTGGGTGCACGAGTGGGTT
ACATCGAACTGGATCTCAACAGCGGTAAGATCCTTGAGAGTTTTCGCCCCGAAGAACGTTTTCCAATGAT
GAGCACTTTTAAAGTTCTGCTATGTGGCGCGGTATTATCCCGTGTTGACGCCGGGCAAGAGCAACTCGGT
CGCCGCATACACTATTCTCAGAATGACTTGGTTGAGTACTCACCAGTCACAGAAAAGCATCTTACGGATG
GCATGACAGTAAGAGAATTATGCAGTGCTGCCATAACCATGAGTGATAACACTGCGGCCAACTTACTTCT
GACAACGATCGGAGGACCGAAGGAGCTAACCGCTTTTTTGCACAACATGGGGGATCATGTAACTCGCCTT
GATCGTTGGGAACCGGAGCTGAATGAAGCCATACCAAACGACGAGCGTGACACCACGATGCCTGCAGCAA
TGGCAACAACGTTGCGCAAACTATTAACTGGCGAACTACTTACTCTAGCTTCCCGGCAACAATTAATAGA
CTGGATGGAGGCGGATAAAGTTGCAGGACCACTTCTGCGCTCGGCCCTTCCGGCTGGCTGGTTTATTGCT
GATAAATCTGGAGCCGGTGAGCGTGGGTCTCGCGGTATCATTGCAGCACTGGGGCCAGATGGTAAGCCCT
CCCGTATCGTAGTTATCTACACGACGGGGAGTCAGGCAACTATGGATGAACGAAATAGACAGATCGCTGA
GATAGGTGCCTCACTGATTAAGCATTGGTAACTGTCAGACCAAGTTTACTCATATATACTTTAGATTGAT
TTAAAACTTCATTTTTAATTTAAAAGGATCTAGGTGAAGATCCTTTTTGATAATCTCATGACCAAAATCC
CTTAACGTGAGTTTTCGTTCCACTGAGCGTCAGACCCCGTAGAAAAGATCAAAGGATCTTCTTGAGATCC
TTTTTTTCTGCGCGTAATCTGCTGCTTGCAAACAAAAAAACCACCGCTACCAGCGGTGGTTTGTTTGCCG
GATCAAGAGCTACCAACTCTTTTTCCGAAGGTAACTGGCTTCAGCAGAGCGCAGATACCAAATACTGTCC
TTCTAGTGTAGCCGTAGTTAGGCCACCACTTCAAGAACTCTGTAGCACCGCCTACATACCTCGCTCTGCT
AATCCTGTTACCAGTGGCTGCTGCCAGTGGCGATAAGTCGTGTCTTACCGGGTTGGACTCAAGACGATAG
TTACCGGATAAGGCGCAGCGGTCGGGCTGAACGGGGGGTTCGTGCACACAGCCCAGCTTGGAGCGAACGA
CCTACACCGAACTGAGATACCTACAGCGTGAGCTATGAGAAAGCGCCACGCTTCCCGAAGGGAGAAAGGC
GGACAGGTATCCGGTAAGCGGCAGGGTCGGAACAGGAGAGCGCACGAGGGAGCTTCCAGGGGGAAACGCC
TGGTATCTTTATAGTCCTGTCGGGTTTCGCCACCTCTGACTTGAGCGTCGATTTTTGTGATGCTCGTCAG
GGGGGCGGAGCCTATGGAAAAACGCCAGCAACGCGGCCTTTTTACGGTTCCTGGCCTTTTGCTGGCCTTG
AAGCTGTCCCTGATGGTCGTCATCTACCTGCCTGGACAGCATGGCCTGCAACGCGGGCATCCCGATGCCG
CCGGAAGCGAGAAGAATCATAATGGGGAAGGCCATCCAGCCTCGCGTCGCGAACGCCAGCAAGACGTAGC
CCAGCGCGTCGGCCCCGAGATGCGCCGCGTGCGGCTGCTGGAGATGGCGGACGCGATGGATATGTTCTGC
CAAGGGTTGGTTTGCGCATTCACAGTTCTCCGCAAGAATTGATTGGCTCCAATTCTTGGAGTGGTGAATC
CGTTAGCGAGGTGCCGCCCTGCTTCATCCCCGTGGCCCGTTGCTCGCGTTTGCTGGCGGTGTCCCCGGAA
GAAATATATTTGCATGTCTTTAGTTCTATGATGACACAAACCCCGCCCAGCGTCTTGTCATTGGCGAATT
CGAACACGCAGATGCAGTCGGGGCGGCGCGGTCCGAGGTCCACTTCGCATATTAAGGTGACGCGTGTGGC
CTCGAACACCGAGCGACCCTGCAGCGACCCGCTTAACAGCGTCAACAGCGTGCCGCAGATCCCGGGGGGG
CAATGAGATATGAAAAAGCCTGAACTCACCGCGACGTCTGTCGAGAAGTTTCTGATCGAAAAGTTCGACA
GCGTCTCCGACCTGATGCAGCTCTCGGAGGGCGAAGAATCTCGTGCTTTCAGCTTCGATGTAGGAGGGCG
TGGATATGTCCTGCGGGTAAATAGCTGCGCCGATGGTTTCTACAAAGATCGTTATGTTTATCGGCACTTT
GCATCGGCCGCGCTCCCGATTCCGGAAGTGCTTGACATTGGGGAATTCAGCGAGAGCCTGACCTATTGCA
TCTCCCGCCGTGCACAGGGTGTCACGTTGCAAGACCTGCCTGAAACCGAACTGCCCGCTGTTCTGCAGCC
GGTCGCGGAGGCCATGGATGCGATCGCTGCGGCCGATCTTAGCCAGACGAGCGGGTTCGGCCCATTCGGA
CCGCAAGGAATCGGTCAATACACTACATGGCGTGATTTCATATGCGCGATTGCTGATCCCCATGTGTATC
ACTGGCAAACTGTGATGGACGACACCGTCAGTGCGTCCGTCGCGCAGGCTCTCGATGAGCTGATGCTTTG
GGCCGAGGACTGCCCCGAAGTCCGGCACCTCGTGCACGCGGATTTCGGCTCCAACAATGTCCTGACGGAC
AATGGCCGCATAACAGCGGTCATTGACTGGAGCGAGGCGATGTTCGGGGATTCCCAATACGAGGTCGCCA
ACATCTTCTTCTGGAGGCCGTGGTTGGCTTGTATGGAGCAGCAGACGCGCTACTTCGAGCGGAGGCATCC
GGAGCTTGCAGGATCGCCGCGGCTCCGGGCGTATATGCTCCGCATTGGTCTTGACCAACTCTATCAGAGC
TTGGTTGACGGCAATTTCGATGATGCAGCTTGGGCGCAGGGTCGATGCGACGCAATCGTCCGATCCGGAG
CCGGGACTGTCGGGCGTACACAAATCGCCCGCAGAAGCGCGGCCGTCTGGACCGATGGCTGTGTAGAAGT
ACTCGCCGATAGTGGAAACCGACGCCCCAGCACTCGTCCGGATCGGGAGATGGGGGAGGCTAACTGAAAC
ACGGAAGGAGACAATACCGGAAGGAACCCGCGCTATGACGGCAATAAAAAGACAGAATAAAACGCACGGG
TGTTGGGTCGTTTGTTCATAAACGCGGGGTTCGGTCCCAGGGCTGGCACTCTGTCGATACCCCACCGAGA
CCCCATTGGGGCCAATACGCCCGCGTTTCTTCCTTTTCCCCACCCCACCCCCCAAGTTCGGGTGAAGGCC
CAGGGCTCGCAGCCAACGTCGGGGCGGCAGGCCCTGCCATAGCCACTGGCCCCGTGGGTTAGGGACGGGG
TCCCCCATGGGGAATGGTTTATGGTTCGTGGGGGTTATTATTTTGGGCGTTGCGTGGGGTCTGGTCCACG
ACTGGACTGAGCAGACAGACCCATGGTTTTTGGATGGCCTGGGCATGGACCGCATGTACTGGCGCGACAC
GAACACCGGGCGTCTGTGGCTGCCAAACACCCCCGACCCCCAAAAACCACCGCGCGGATTTCTGGCGTGC
CAAGCTAGTCGACCAATTCTCATGTTTGACAGCTTATCATCGCAGATCCGGGCAACGTTGTTGCATTGCT
GCAGGCGCAGAACTGGTAGGTATGGAAGATCTATACATTGAATCAATATTGGCAATTAGCCATATTAGTC
ATTGGTTATATAGCATAAATCAATATTGGCTATTGGCCATTGCATACGTTGTATCTATATCATAATATGT
ACATTTATATTGGCTCATGTCCAATATGACCGCCATGTTGACATTGATTATTGACTAGTTATTAATAGTA
ATCAATTACGGGGTCATTAGTTCATAGCCCATATATGGAGTTCCGCGTTACATAACTTACGGTAAATGGC
CCGCCTGGCTGACCGCCCAACGACCCCCGCCCATTGACGTCAATAATGACGTATGTTCCCATAGTAACGC
CAATAGGGACTTTCCATTGACGTCAATGGGTGGAGTATTTACGGTAAACTGCCCACTTGGCAGTACATCA
AGTGTATCATATGCCAAGTCCGCCCCCTATTGACGTCAATGACGGTAAATGGCCCGCCTGGCATTATGCC
CAGTACATGACCTTACGGGACTTTCCTACTTGGCAGTACATCTACGTATTAGTCATCGCTATTACCATGG
TGATGCGGTTTTGGCAGTACACCAATGGGCGTGGATAGCGGTTTGACTCACGGGGATTTCCAAGTCTCCA
CCCCATTGACGTCAATGGGAGTTTGTTTTGGCACCAAAATCAACGGGACTTTCCAAAATGTCGTAATAAC
CCCGCCCCGTTGACGCAAATGGGCGGTAGGCGTGTACGGTGGGAGGTCTATATAAGCAGAGCTCGTTTAG
TGAACCGTCAGATCTCTAGAAGCTGGGTACCAGCTGCTAGCGCCACCATGCCCATGGGGAGCTTGCAACC
GCTCGCCACTCTCTATCTCCTCGGCATGTTGGTAGCATCTGTGCTGGCTGAGGAAAAGCTCTGGGTGACT
GTGTATTACGGGGTCCCAGTTTGGAAGGAGGCTGATACCACGCTCTTCTGCGCCTCCGACCGGAAGGCAT
ACGACACCGAGGTGCATAATGTGTGGGCCACACACGCCTGTGTGCCTACCGACCCCAACCCACAGGAAGT
GGAACTGAAGAACGTGACTGAGAATTTCAATATGTGGAAAAATAATATGGTGGAGCAGATGCACGAGGAC
ATTATTAGCCTCTGGGATCAGTCCCTTAAACCCTGCGTGAAACTGACAGATCTGTGCGTAACGCTGAATT
GTACTGACCTCCGGAATGCCACGAACGGAAACGACACAAATACCACGTCAAGCTCCCGAGGGATGGTGGG
AGGGGGAGAAATGAAGAACTGCTCATTCAATATAACGACGAATATCCGAGGGAAGGTTCAGAAAGAGTAT
GCCCTGTTTTACAAACTGGACATCGCTCCTATCGACAACAACAGCAATAACAGGTACCGCCTGATTAGCT
GCAACACTTCTGTGATTACCCAGGCCTGCCCCAAGGTGAGCTTCGAGCCTATCCCAATCCACTACTGCGC
CCCAGCAGGCTTTGCCATCCTGAAATGCAAGGACAAGAAGTTCAACGGCAAAGGCCCATGTACAAATGTC
AGTACAGTACAGTGCACACACGGTATCCGCCCAGTTGTCTCTACACAACTGCTGCTGAATGGATCCTTGG
CAGAGGAAGAGGTGGTGATCAGATCTGCTAACTTCGCCGATAATGCTAAAGTCATCATTGTTCAGCTGAA
CGAGTCTGTCGAAATCAATTGTACTCGCCCAAACAACAACACGCGCAAGAGCATTCATATCGGACCGGGC
AGGGCCTTTTACACAACAGGGGAGATTATTGGTGATATTAGACAAGCCCACTGCAACCTCAGTCGAGCAA
AGTGGAATGATACTCTCAACAAAATTGTTATCAAATTGCGGGAACAGTTTGGGAACAAGACAATCGTATT
TAAGCACTCATCCGGAGGCGATCCAGAAATCGTGACACACTCTTTTAACTGCGGTGGAGAATTTTTCTAC
TGCAACTCCACCCAGCTGTTCAACAGTACGTGGAACGTGACAGAGGAGTCTAACAACACCGTGGAGAATA
ATACGATCACCCTTCCATGTCGGATTAAGCAGATCATCAATATGTGGCAGGAGGTGGGAAGAGCAATGTA
CGCGCCGCCCATTAGGGGCCAGATCAGATGCAGTTCAAATATCACAGGCCTGCTCCTGACACGCGACGGA
GGCCCAGAGGACAACAAGACAGAGGTGTTTAGGCCCGGCGGCGGCGACATGCGAGATAATTGGAGGTCTG
AATTGTACAAGTACAAGGTGGTGAAAATCGAACCCCTGGGAGTGGCGCCTACTAAGGCAAAGCGCCGCGT
TGTGCAGAGAGAGAAGAGGGCAGTGGGAATTGGGGCGGTTTTTCTTGGGTTCCTGGGGGCTGCAGGTAGC
ACCATGGGAGCGGCCGCTATGACACTGACAGTGCAAGCCAGACTCCTGCTGTCTGGTATTGTCCAACAGC
AAAACAATTTGCTCCGCGCAATAGAAGCCCAGCAGCACCTGCTCCAACTGACTGTGTGGGGCATTAAACA
ATTGCAGGCTCGCGTGCTGGCAGTCGAACGGTACCTGAGGGATCAACAGCTCCTGGGCATCTGGGGCTGC
TCCGGGAAACTCATCTGTACGACAGCGGTCCCTTGGAATGCCAGCTGGTCCAACAAAAGCCTCAACAAGA
TTTGGGACAATATGACGTGGATTGAGTGGGACAGGGAAATTAACAATTATACCTCAATCATATATTCTCT
GATTGAAGAGTCCCAGAATCAGCAAGAGAAGAATGAGCAGGAATTGTTGGAAAATGATAAATGGGCAAGC
CTGTGGAACTGGTTTGACATAACCAAATGGTTGTGGTATATCAAAATCTTCATAATGATCGTCGGCGGAC
TCATCGGGCTCCGAATTGTGTTCTCAGTCCTCAGCATTGTGAATAGGGTGCGCCAGGGCTATTCTCCCCT
GAGCTTCCAGACCCATCTGCCCTCTAGCCGAGGACCAGATAGGCCTGGTGGGATCGAGGAAGAAGGCGGG
GAACGGGACAGGGATAGGAGTGGTCCTCTTGTTAACGGGTTCCTGGCACTTATATGGGTGGACTTGAGAA
GCCTGTTCCTGTTCTCCTATCATAGGCTCCGGGATCTTCTCCTGATAGTCATGCGGATCGTCGAGCTGTT
GGGGCTTGCTGGCGGCTGGGAAGTACTGAAATATTGGTGGAATCTGTTGCAGTATTGGAGCCAGGAACTT
AAGAACTCTGCTGTGAGTCTCCTTAATGCCACAGCTGTTGCTGTGGCCGAAGGAACCGATCGAGTTATTG
AAGTACTGCAACGAGCAGTTCGCGCTATTCTGCATATCCCACGACGCATTCGGCAGGGGCTGGAGAGAGC
TCTCCTGTAGTAACTCGAGGCCGGCAAGGCCGGATCCAGACATGATAAGATACATTGATGAGTTTGGACA
AACCACAACTAGAATGCAGTGAAAAAAATGCTTTATTTGTGAAATTTGTGATGCTATTGCTTTATTTGTA
ACCATTATAAGCTGCAATAAACAAGTTAACAACAACAATTGCATTCATTTTATGTTTCAGGTTCAGGGGG
AGGTGGGGAGGTTTTTTAAAGCAAGTAAAACCTCTACAAATGTGGTATGGCTGATTATGATCCGGCTGCC
TCGCGCGTTTCGGTGATGACGGTGAAAACCTCTGACACATGCAGCTCCCGGAGACGGTCACAGCTTGTCT
GTAAGCGGATGCCGGGAGCAGACAAGCCCGTCAGGGCGCGTCAGCGGGTGTTGGCGGGTGTCGGGGCGCA
GCCATGACCGGTCGACTCTAGA
Features (pLannotate 1.2.2; 20 found; start..end, strand, type, name):
    475..2264    -  rep_origin     oriP: Epstein-Barr virus oriP replication origin (Yates et al., 2000)
   2269..2487    -  CDS            gL (fragment): GL_EBVB9 - Experimental evidence at protein level: Swiss-Prot protein existence level 1. The heterodimer glycoprotein H-glycoprotein L is required for the fusion of viral and plasma membranes leading to virus entry into the host cell. Acts as a functional inhibitor of gH and maintains gH in an inhibited form. Upon binding to host integrins, gL dissociates from gH leading to activation of the viral fusion glycoproteins gB and gH. Fusion of EBV with B-lymphocytes requires the additional receptor- binding protein gp42, which forms a complex with gH/gL. The heterodimer gH/gL targets also host EPHA
   2570..4495    -  CDS            EBNA1: Epstein-Barr nuclear antigen 1, also known as EBNA-1 crucial for latent viral infection, and for episomal amplification of vectors containing the oriP origin (Okita et al., 2013)
   4533..4877    -  CDS            BRRF2_EBVB9 (fragment): Protein inferred from homology: Swiss-Prot protein existence level 3. From Epstein-Barr virus (strain B95-8) (HHV-4) (Human herpesvirus 4).
   4880..4903    -  promoter       tet promoter (fragment): E. coli promoter for tetracycline efflux protein gene
   5016..5120    +  promoter       AmpR promoter: bla
   5121..5981    +  CDS            AmpR: β-lactamase; bla; confers resistance to ampicillin, carbenicillin, and related antibiotics
   6152..6740    +  rep_origin     ori: high-copy-number ColE1/pMB1/pBR322/pUC origin of replication
   6786..6944    -  CDS            TcR (fragment): tetracycline efflux protein; tet; confers resistance to tetracycline
   7065..7265    -  CDS            MDV035 (fragment): UL24_GAHVM - Protein inferred from homology: Swiss-Prot protein existence level 3. May play a role in the dispersal of host nucleolin from the nucleolus throughout the nucleus leading to a decrease in ribosome biogenesis. From Gallid herpesvirus 2 (strain Chicken/Md5/ATCC VR-987) (GaHV-2) (Marek's disease herpesvirus type 1).
   7254..7316    +  promoter       Mini-TK promoter: minimal herpes simplex virus (HSV) thymidine kinase promoter
   7360..8397    +  CDS            HygR: hygromycin B phosphotransferase confers resistance to hygromycin
   8439..8487    +  polyA_signal   HSV TK poly(A) signal: herpes simplex virus thymidine kinase polyadenylation signal (Cole and Stacy, 1985)
   8687..8911    +  CDS            gH (fragment): GH_HHV11 - Experimental evidence at protein level: Swiss-Prot protein existence level 1. The heterodimer glycoprotein H-glycoprotein L is required for the fusion of viral and plasma membranes leading to virus entry into the host cell. Following initial binding to host receptor, membrane fusion is mediated by the fusion machinery composed of gB and the heterodimer gH/gL. May also be involved in the fusion between the virion envelope and the outer nuclear membrane during virion morphogenesis. From Human herpesvirus 1 (strain 17) (HHV-1) (Human herpes simplex virus 1).
   9140..9519    +  enhancer       CMV enhancer: human cytomegalovirus immediate early enhancer
   9521..9720    +  promoter       CMV promoter: human cytomegalovirus (CMV) immediate early promoter
   9817..12327   +  CDS            env: ENV_HV1Y2 - Experimental evidence at protein level: Swiss-Prot protein existence level 1. [Transmembrane protein gp41]: Acts as a class I viral fusion protein. Under the current model, the protein has at least 3 conformational states: pre-fusion native state, pre-hairpin intermediate state, and post-fusion hairpin state. During fusion of viral and target intracellular membranes, the coiled coil regions (heptad repeats) assume a trimer-of-hairpins structure, positioning the fusion peptide in close proximity to the C-terminal region of the ectodomain. The formation of this structure appears to d
  12353..12487   -  polyA_signal   SV40 poly(A) signal: SV40 polyadenylation signal
  12510..12592   -  CDS            large T antigen (fragment): large T antigen from SV40 (simian virus 40)
  12595..12635   +  CDS            rop (fragment): Rop protein, which maintains plasmids at low copy number; rop
