[The description below was written by a language model from this plasmid's Addgene catalogue record and pLannotate feature annotations shown in this document.]
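Description:
pCEP4-BaLgp160-QES.02 is a mammalian expression plasmid built on the Invitrogen pCEP4 episomal backbone and carrying full-length HIV-1 Env (gp160) from the BaL isolate. In bacteria it is propagated through a high-copy ColE1/pUC-type origin with ampicillin resistance (bla). For mammalian cells the backbone supplies the Epstein-Barr virus oriP origin together with an EBNA1 coding sequence, a pairing that allows the plasmid to replicate and persist as an extrachromosomal episome in permissive cells. It also supplies a hygromycin B phosphotransferase cassette, driven by a minimal HSV thymidine kinase promoter and ended by the TK polyadenylation signal, for drug selection. The short fragments annotated as herpesvirus genes, TcR, rop, large T antigen and the tet promoter appear to be backbone remnants flanking these elements rather than functional parts.

The payload is a codon-optimized synthetic env gene cloned between NheI and XhoI, downstream of the CMV immediate-early enhancer and promoter and followed by the SV40 polyadenylation signal. An N-terminal CD5 leader sequence is fused to the insert; leaders of this kind direct the protein into the secretory pathway. The "QES" variant carries three substitutions, T49D, P124D and L663N, and is described as having enhanced binding to the antibody PG16. The associated study concerns conformational engineering of Env based on its mutational tolerance in the CD4- and PG16-bound states, so the plasmid is suited to expressing this engineered Env in mammalian cells for binding and conformational analyses. The annotated sequence record is 12,762 nt, slightly shorter than the catalogue's stated total of 12,955 bp.
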