Addgene plasmid #100923: pCEP4-BaLgp160-QES.02
Purpose: Mammalian expression plasmid for Env from the BaL HIV-1 isolate; QES mutant with enhanced binding to PG16
Depositing lab: Erik Procko. Depositing organization: University of Illinois at Urbana-Champaign. Publication: Conformational engineering of HIV-1 Env based on mutational tolerance in the CD4 and PG16 bound states. Heredia JD, Park J, Choi H, Gill KS, Procko E. J Virol. 2019 Mar 20. pii: JVI.00219-19. doi: 10.1128/JVI.00219-19. PubMed 30894475.
Backbone
  Vector backbone: pCEP4
  Backbone manufacturer: Invitrogen
  Backbone size w/o insert (bp): 10393
  Total vector size (bp): 12955
  Vector type: Mammalian Expression
  Selectable markers: Hygromycin
Growth in bacteria
  Bacterial resistance: Ampicillin, 100 μg/mL
  Growth temperature: 37°C
  Growth strain: DH5alpha
  Copy number: High Copy
Gene/Insert
  Gene/Insert name: HIV-1 (BaL) Env (alt names: gp160; Env)
  Species: Human immunodeficiency virus 1
  Insert size (bp): 2562
  Mutation: Codon-optimized synthetic gene; mutations T49D;P124D;L663N
  GenBank ID: AAA44191.1
  Promoter: CMV
  Tag / fusion protein: CD5 leader sequence (N terminal on insert)
  Cloning method: Restriction Enzyme; 5′ cloning site NheI (not destroyed); 3′ cloning site XhoI (not destroyed)
  Sequencing primers: 5′ CMV_fwd; 3′ EBV_rev
Terms and licenses: Academic/Nonprofit Terms; Industry Terms: Not Available to Industry
How to cite: pCEP4-BaLgp160-QES.02 was a gift from Erik Procko (Addgene plasmid # 100923 ; http://n2t.net/addgene:100923 ; RRID:Addgene_100923)
