>Addgene plasmid #100923 | pCEP4-BaLgp160-QES.02 | addgene partial sequence | sequence record 202592 | Addgene Partial NGS Result- Insert sequence
GCCCTGCTTCATCCCCGTGGCCCGTTGCTCGCGTTTGCTGGCGGTGTCCCCGGAAGAAATATATTTGCAT
GTCTTTAGTTCTATGATGACACAAACCCCGCCCAGCGTCTTGTCATTGGCGAATTCGAACACGCAGATGC
AGTCGGGGCGGCGCGGTCCGAGGTCCACTTCGCATATTAAGGTGACGCGTGTGGCCTCGAACACCGAGCG
ACCCTGCAGCGACCCGCTTAACAGCGTCAACAGCGTGCCGCAGATCCCGGGGGGCAATGAGATATGAAAA
AGCCTGAACTCACCGCGACGTCTGTCGAGAAGTTTCTGATCGAAAAGTTCGACAGCGTCTCCGACCTGAT
GCAGCTCTCGGAGGGCGAAGAATCTCGTGCTTTCAGCTTCGATGTAGGAGGGCGTGGATATGTCCTGCGG
GTAAATAGCTGCGCCGATGGTTTCTACAAAGATCGTTATGTTTATCGGCACTTTGCATCGGCCGCGCTCC
CGATTCCGGAAGTGCTTGACATTGGGGAATTCAGCGAGAGCCTGACCTATTGCATCTCCCGCCGTGCACA
GGGTGTCACGTTGCAAGACCTGCCTGAAACCGAACTGCCCGCTGTTCTGCAGCCGGTCGCGGAGGCCATG
GATGCGATCGCTGCGGCCGATCTTAGCCAGACGAGCGGGTTCGGCCCATTCGGACCGCAAGGAATCGGTC
AATACACTACATGGCGTGATTTCATATGCGCGATTGCTGATCCCCATGTGTATCACTGGCAAACTGTGAT
GGACGACACCGTCAGTGCGTCCGTCGCGCAGGCTCTCGATGAGCTGATGCTTTGGGCCGAGGACTGCCCC
GAAGTCCGGCACCTCGTGCACGCGGATTTCGGCTCCAACAATGTCCTGACGGACAATGGCCGCATAACAG
CGGTCATTGACTGGAGCGAGGCGATGTTCGGGGATTCCCAATACGAGGTCGCCAACATCTTCTTCTGGAG
GCCGTGGTTGGCTTGTATGGAGCAGCAGACGCGCTACTTCGAGCGGAGGCATCCGGAGCTTGCAGGATCG
CCGCGGCTCCGGGCGTATATGCTCCGCATTGGTCTTGACCAACTCTATCAGAGCTTGGTTGACGGCAATT
TCGATGATGCAGCTTGGGCGCAGGGTCGATGCGACGCAATCGTCCGATCCGGAGCCGGGACTGTCGGGCG
TACACAAATCGCCCGCAGAAGCGCGGCCGTCTGGACCGATGGCTGTGTAGAAGTACTCGCCGATAGTGGA
AACCGACGCCCCAGCACTCGTCCGGATCGGGAGATGGGGGAGGCTAACTGAAACACGGAAGGAGACAATA
CCGGAAGGAACCCGCGCTATGACGGCAATAAAAAGACAGAATAAAACGCACGGGTGTTGGGTCGTTTGTT
CATAAACGCGGGGTTCGGTCCCAGGGCTGGCACTCTGTCGATACCCCACCGAGACCCCATTGGGGCCAAT
ACGCCCGCGTTTCTTCCTTTTCCCCACCCCACCCCCCAAGTTCGGGTGAAGGCCCAGGGCTCGCAGCCAA
CGTCGGGGCGGCAGGCCCTGCCATAGCCACTGGCCCCGTGGGTTAGGGACGGGGTCCCCCATGGGGAATG
GTTTATGGTTCGTGGGGGTTATTATTTTGGGCGTTGCGTGGGGTCAGGTCCACGACTGGACTGAGCAGAC
AGACCCATGGTTTTTGGATGGCCTGGGCATGGACCGCATGTACTGGCGCGACACGAACACCGGGCGTCTG
TGGCTGCCAAACACCCCCGACCCCCAAAAACCACCGCGCGGATTTCTGGCGTGCCAAGCTAGTCGACCAA
TTCTCATGTTTGACAGCTTATCATCGCAGATCCGGGCAACGTTGTTGCCATTGCTGCAGGCGCAGAACTG
GTAGGTATGGAAGATCTATACATTGAATCAATATTGGCAATTAGCCATATTAGTCATTGGTTATATAGCA
TAAATCAATATTGGCTATTGGCCATTGCATACGTTGTATCTATATCATAATATGTACATTTATATTGGCT
CATGTCCAATATGACCGCCATGTTGACATTGATTATTGACTAGTTATTAATAGTAATCAATTACGGGGTC
ATTAGTTCATAGCCCATATATGGAGTTCCGCGTTACATAACTTACGGTAAATGGCCCGCCTGGCTGACCG
CCCAACGACCCCCGCCCATTGACGTCAATAATGACGTATGTTCCCATAGTAACGCCAATAGGGACTTTCC
ATTGACGTCAATGGGTGGAGTATTTACGGTAAACTGCCCACTTGGCAGTACATCAAGTGTATCATATGCC
AAGTCCGCCCCCTATTGACGTCAATGACGGTAAATGGCCCGCCTGGCATTATGCCCAGTACATGACCTTA
CGGGACTTTCCTACTTGGCAGTACATCTACGTATTAGTCATCGCTATTACCATGGTGATGCGGTTTTGGC
AGTACACCAATGGGCGTGGATAGCGGTTTGACTCACGGGGATTTCCAAGTCTCCACCCCATTGACGTCAA
TGGGAGTTTGTTTTGGCACCAAAATCAACGGGACTTTCCAAAATGTCGTAATAACCCCGCCCCGTTGACG
CAAATGGGCGGTAGGCGTGTACGGTGGGAGGTCTATATAAGCAGAGCTCGTTTAGTGAACCGTCAGATCT
CTAGAAGCTGGGTACCAGCTGCTAGCGCCACCATGCCCATGGGGAGCTTGCAACCGCTCGCCACTCTCTA
TCTCCTCGGCATGTTGGTAGCATCTGTGCTGGCTGAGGAAAAGCTCTGGGTGACTGTGTATTACGGGGTC
CCAGTTTGGAAGGAGGCTGATACCACGCTCTTCTGCGCCTCCGACCGGAAGGCATACGACACCGAGGTGC
ATAATGTGTGGGCCACACACGCCTGTGTGCCTACCGACCCCAACCCACAGGAAGTGGAACTGAAGAACGT
GACTGAGAATTTCAATATGTGGAAAAATAATATGGTGGAGCAGATGCACGAGGACATTATTAGCCTCTGG
GATCAGTCCCTTAAACCCTGCGTGAAACTGACAGATCTGTGCGTAACGCTGAATTGTACTGACCTCCGGA
ATGCCACGAACGGAAACGACACAAATACCACGTCAAGCTCCCGAGGGATGGTGGGAGGGGGAGAAATGAA
GAACTGCTCATTCAATATAACGACGAATATCCGAGGGAAGGTTCAGAAAGAGTATGCCCTGTTTTACAAA
CTGGACATCGCTCCTATCGACAACAACAGCAATAACAGGTACCGCCTGATTAGCTGCAACACTTCTGTGA
TTACCCAGGCCTGCCCCAAGGTGAGCTTCGAGCCTATCCCAATCCACTACTGCGCCCCAGCAGGCTTTGC
CATCCTGAAATGCAAGGACAAGAAGTTCAACGGCAAAGGCCCATGTACAAATGTCAGTACAGTACAGTGC
ACACACGGTATCCGCCCAGTTGTCTCTACACAACTGCTGCTGAATGGATCCTTGGCAGAGGAAGAGGTGG
TGATCAGATCTGCTAACTTCGCCGATAATGCTAAAGTCATCATTGTTCAGCTGAACGAGTCTGTCGAAAT
CAATTGTACTCGCCCAAACAACAACACGCGCAAGAGCATTCATATCGGACCGGGCAGGGCCTTTTACACA
ACAGGGGAGATTATTGGTGATATTAGACAAGCCCACTGCAACCTCAGTCGAGCAAAGTGGAATGATACTC
TCAACAAAATTGTTATCAAATTGCGGGAACAGTTTGGGAACAAGACAATCGTATTTAAGCACTCATCCGG
AGGCGATCCAGAAATCGTGACACACTCTTTTAACTGCGGTGGAGAATTTTTCTACTGCAACTCCACCCAG
CTGTTCAACAGTACGTGGAACGTGACAGAGGAGTCTAACAACACCGTGGAGAATAATACGATCACCCTTC
CATGTCGGATTAAGCAGATCATCAATATGTGGCAGGAGGTGGGAAGAGCAATGTACGCGCCGCCCATTAG
GGGCCAGATCAGATGCAGTTCAAATATCACAGGCCTGCTCCTGACACGCGACGGAGGCCCAGAGGACAAC
AAGACAGAGGTGTTTAGGCCCGGCGGCGGCGACATGCGAGATAATTGGAGGTCTGAATTGTACAAGTACA
AGGTGGTGAAAATCGAACCCCTGGGAGTGGCGCCTACTAAGGCAAAGCGCCGCGTTGTGCAGAGAGAGAA
GAGGGCAGTGGGAATTGGGGCGGTTTTTCTTGGGTTCCTGGGGGCTGCAGGTAGCACCATGGGAGCGGCC
GCTATGACACTGACAGTGCAAGCCAGACTCCTGCTGTCTGGTATTGTCCAACAGCAAAACAATTTGCTCC
GCGCAATAGAAGCCCAGCAGCACCTGCTCCAACTGACTGTGTGGGGCATTAAACAATTGCAGGCTCGCGT
GCTGGCAGTCGAACGGTACCTGAGGGATCAACAGCTCCTGGGCATCTGGGGCTGCTCCGGGAAACTCATC
TGTACGACAGCGGTCCCTTGGAATGCCAGCTGGTCCAACAAAAGCCTCAACAAGATTTGGGACAATATGA
CGTGGATTGAGTGGGACAGGGAAATTAACAATTATACCTCAATCATATATTCTCTGATTGAAGAGTCCCA
GAATCAGCAAGAGAAGAATGAGCAGGAATTGTTGGAAAATGATAAATGGGCAAGCCTGTGGAACTGGTTT
GACATAACCAAATGGTTGTGGTATATCAAAATCTTCATAATGATCGTCGGCGGACTCATCGGGCTCCGAA
TTGTGTTCTCAGTCCTCAGCATTGTGAATAGGGTGCGCCAGGGCTATTCTCCCCTGAGCTTCCAGACCCA
TCTGCCCTCTAGCCGAGGACCAGATAGGCCTGGTGGGATCGAGGAAGAAGGCGGGGAACGGGACAGGGAT
AGGAGTGGTCCTCTTGTTAACGGGTTCCTGGCACTTATATGGGTGGACTTGAGAAGCCTGTTCCTGTTCT
CCTATCATAGGCTCCGGGATCTTCTCCTGATAGTCATGCGGATCGTCGAGCTGTTGGGGCTTGCTGGCGG
CTGGGAAGTACTGAAATATTGGTGGAATCTGTTGCAGTATTGGAGCCAGGAACTTAAGAACTCTGCTGTG
AGTCTCCTTAATGCCACAGCTGTTGCTGTGGCCGAAGGAACCGATCGAGTTATTGAAGTACTGCAACGAG
CAGTTCGCGCTATTCTGCATATCCCACGACGCATTCGGCAGGGGCTGGAGAGAGCTCTCCTGTAGTAACT
CGAGGCCGGCAAGGCCGGATCCAGACATGATAAGATACATTGATGAGTTTGGACAAACCACAACTAGAAT
GCAGTGAAAAAAATGCTTTATTTGTGAAATTTGTGATGCTATTGCTTTATTTGTAACCATTATAAGCTGC
AATAAACAAGTTAACAACAACAATTGCATTCATTTTATGTTTCAGGTTCAGGGGGAGGTGTGGGAGGTTT
TTTAAAGCAAGTAAAACCTCTACAAATGTGGTATGGCTGATTATGATCCGGCTGCCTCGCGCGTTTCGGT
GATGACGGTGAAAACCTCTGACACATGCAGCTCCCGGAGACGGTCACAGCTTGTCTGTAAGCGGATGCCG
GGAGCAGACAAGCCCGTCAGGGCGCGTCAGCGGGTGTTGGCGGGTGTCGGGGCGCAGCCATGAGGTCGAC
TCTAGA
