>Addgene plasmid #100923 | pCEP4-BaLgp160-QES.02 | addgene partial sequence | sequence record 202593 | Addgene Partial NGS Result- C-term EBNA1
GGGGCAGTGCATGTAATCCCTTCAGTTGGTTGGTACAACTTGCCAACTGGGCCCTGTTCCACATGTGACA
CGGGGGGGGACCAAACACAAAGGGGTTCTCTGACTGTAGTTGACATCCTTATAAATGGATGTGCACATTT
GCCAACACTGAGTGGCTTTCATCCTGGAGCAGACTTTGCAGTCTGTGGACTGCAACACAACATTGCCTTT
ATGTGTAACTCTTGGCTGAAGCTCTTACACCAATGCTGGGGGACATGTACCTCCCAGGGGCCCAGGAAGA
CTACGGGAGGCTACACCAACGTCAATCAGAGGGGCCTGTGTAGCTACCGATAAGCGGACCCTCAAGAGGG
CATTAGCAATAGTGTTTATAAGGCCCCCTTGTTAACCCTAAACGGGTAGCATATGCTTCCCGGGTAGTAG
TATATACTATCCAGACTAACCCTAATTCAATAGCATATGTTACCCAACGGGAAGCATATGCTATCGAATT
AGGGTTAGTAAAAGGGTCCTAAGGAACAGCGATATCTCCCACCCCATGAGCTGTCACGGTTTTATTTACA
TGGGGTCAGGATTCCACGAGGGTAGTGAACCATTTTAGTCACAAGGGCAGTGGCTGAAGATCAAGGAGCG
GGCAGTGAACTCTCCTGAATCTTCGCCTGCTTCTTCATTCTCCTTCGTTTAGCTAATAGAATAACTGCTG
AGTTGTGAACAGTAAGGTGTATGTGAGGTGCTCGAAAACAAGGTTTCAGGTGACGCCCCCAGAATAAAAT
TTGGACGGGGGGTTCAGTGGTGGCATTGTGCTATGACACCAATATAACCCTCACAAACCCCTTGGGCAAT
AAATACTAGTGTAGGAATGAAACATTCTGAATATCTTTAACAATAGAAATCCATGGGGTGGGGACAAGCC
GTAAAGACTGGATGTCCATCTCACACGAATTTATGGCTATGGGCAACACATAATCCTAGTGCAATATGAT
ACTGGGGTTATTAAGATGTGTCCCAGGCAGGGACCAAGACAGGTGAACCATGTTGTTACACTCTATTTGT
AACAAGGGGAAAGAGAGTGGACGCCGACAGCAGCGGACTCCACTGGTTGTCTCTAACACCCCCGAAAATT
AAACGGGGCTCCACGCCAATGGGGCCCATAAACAAAGACAAGTGGCCACTCTTTTTTTTGAAATTGTGGA
GTGGGGGCACGCGTCAGCCCCCACACGCCGCCCTGCGGTTTTGGACTGTAAAATAAGGGTGTAATAACTT
GGCTGATTGTAACCCCGCTAACCACTGCGGTCAAACCACTTGCCCACAAAACCACTAATGGCACCCCGGG
GAATACCTGCATAAGTAGGTGGGCGGGCCAAGATAGGGGCGCGATTGCTGCGATCTGGAGGACAAATTAC
ACACACTTGCGCCTGAGCGCCAAGCACAGGGTTGTTGGTCCTCATATTCACGAGGTCGCTGAGAGCACGG
TGGGCTAATGTTGCCATGGGTAGCATATACTACCCAAATATCTGGATAGCATATGCTATCCTAATCTATA
TCTGGGTAGCATAGGCTATCCTAATCTATATCTGGGTAGCATATGCTATCCTAATCTATATCTGGGTAGT
ATATGCTATCCTAATTTATATCTGGGTAGCATAGGCTATCCTAATCTATATCTGGGTAGCATATGCTATC
CTAATCTATATCTGGGTAGTATATGCTATCCTAATCTGTATCCGGGTAGCATATGCTATCCTAATAGAGA
TTAGGGTAGTATATGCTATCCTAATTTATATCTGGGTAGCATATACTACCCAAATATCTGGATAGCATAT
GCTATCCTAATCTATATCTGGGTAGCATATGCTATCCTAATCTATATCTGGGTAGCATAGGCTATCCTAA
TCTATATCTGGGTAGCATATGCTATCCTAATCTATATCTGGGTAGTATATGCTATCCTAATTTATATCTG
GGTAGCATAGGCTATCCTAATCTATATCTGGGTAGCATATGCTATCCTAATCTATATCTGGGTAGTATAT
GCTATCCTAATCTGTATCCGGGTAGCATATGCTATCCTCATGCATATACAGTCAGCATATGATACCCAGT
AGTAGAGTGGGAGTGCTATCCTTTGCATATGCCGCCACCTCCCAAGGGGGCGTGAATTTTCGCTGCTTGT
CCTTTTCCTGCTGGTTGCTCCCATTCTTAGGTGAATTTAAGGAGGCCAGGCTAAAGCCGTCGCATGTCTG
ATTGCTCACCAGGTAAATGTCGCTAATGTTTTCCAACGCGAGAAGGTGTTGAGCGCGGAGCTGAGTGACG
TGACAACATGGGTATGCCCAATTGCCCCATGTTGGGAGGACGAAAATGGTGACAAGACAGATGGCCAGAA
ATACACCAACAGCACGCATGATGTCTACTGGGGATTTATTCTTTAGTGCGGGGGAATACACGGCTTTTAA
TACGATTGAGGGCGTCTCCTAACAAGTTACATCACTCCTGCCCTTCCTCACCCTCATCTCCATCACCTCC
TTCATCTCCGTCATCTCCGTCATCACCCTCCGCGGCAGCCCCTTCCACCATAGGTGGAAACCAGGGAGGC
AAATCTACTCCATCGTCAAAGCTGCACACAGTCACCCTGATATTGCAGGTAGGAGCGGGCTTTGTCATAA
CAAGGTCCTTAATCGCATCCTTCAAAACCTCAGCAAATATATGAGTTTGTAAAAAGACCATGAAATAACA
GACAATGGACTCCCTTAGCGGGCCAGGTTGTGGGCCGGGTCCAGGGGCCATTCCAAAGGGGAGACGACTC
AATGGTGTAAGACGACATTGTGGAATAGCAAGGGCAGTTCCTCGCCTTAGGTTGTAAAGGGAGGTCTTAC
TACCTCCATATACGAACACACCGGCGACCCAAGTTCCTTCGTCGGTAGTCCTTTCTACGTGACTCCTAGC
CAGGAGAGCTCTTAAACCTTCTGCAATGTTCTCAAATTTCGGGTTGGAACCTCCTTGACCACGATGCTTT
CCAAACCACCCTCCTTTTTTGCGCCTGCCTCCATCACCCTGACCCCGGGGTCCAGTGCTTGGGCCTTCTC
CTGGGTCATCTGCGGGGCCCTGCTCTATCGCTCCCGGGGGCACGTCAGGCTCACCATCTGGGCCACCTTC
TTGGTGGTATTCAAAATAATCGGCTTCCCCTACAGGGTGGAAAAATGGCCTTCTACCTGGAGGGGGCCTG
CGCGGTGGAGACCCGGATGATGATGACTGACTACTGGGACTCCTGGGCCTCTTTTCTCCACGTCCACGAC
CTCTCCCCCTGGCTCTTTCACGACTTCCCCCCCTGGCTCTTTCACGTCCTCTACCCCGGCGGCCTCCACT
ACCTCCTCGACCCCGGCCTCCACTACCTCCTCGACCCCGGCCTCCACTGCCTCCTCGACCCCGGCCTCCA
CCTCCTGCTCCTGCCCCTCCTGCTCCTGCCCCTCCTCCTGCTCCTGCCCCTCCTGCCCCTCCTGCTCCTG
CCCCTCCTGCCCCTCCTGCTCCTGCCCCTCCTGCCCCTCCTGCTCCTGCCCCTCCTGCCCCTCCTCCT
