>Addgene plasmid #100923 | pCEP4-BaLgp160-QES.02 | addgene partial sequence | sequence record 202604 | pBRforEco 5'-AATAGGCGTATCACGAGGC-3'
TTTGACAGCTTATCATCGATAAGCTGATCCTCACAGGCCGCACCCAGCTTTTCTTCCGTTGCCCCAGTAG
CATCTCTGTCTGGTGACCTTGAAGAGGAAGAGGAGGGGTCCCGAGAATCCCCATCCCTACCGTCCAGCAA
AAAGGGGGACGAGGAATTTGAGGCCTGGCTTGAGGCTCAGGACGCAAATCTTGAGGATGTTCAGCGGGAG
TTTTCCGGGCTGCGAGTAATTGGTGATGAGGACGAGGATGGTTCGGAGGATGGGGAATTTTCAGACCTGG
ATCTGTCTGACAGCGACCATGAAGGGGATGAGGGTGGGGGGGCTGTTGGAGGGGGCAGGAGTCTGCACTC
CCTGTATTCACTGAGCGTCGTCTAATAAAGATGTCTATTGATCTCTTTTAGTGTGAATCATGTCTGACGA
GGGGCCAGGTACAGGACCTGGAAATGGCCTAGGAGAGAAGGGAGACACATCTGGACCAGAAGGCTCCGGC
GGCAGTGGACCTCAAAGAAGAGGGGGTGATAACCATGGACGAGGACGGGGAAGAGGACGAGGACGAGGAG
GCGGAAGACCAGGAGCCCCGGGCGGCTCAGGATCAGGGCCAAGACATAGAGATGGTGTCCGGAGACCCCA
AAAACGTCCAAGTTGCATTGGCTGCAAAGGGACCCACGGTGGAACAGGAGCAGGAGCAGGAGCGGGAGGG
GCAGGAGCAGGAGGGGCAGGAGCAGGAGGAGGGGCAGGAGCAGGAGGA
